Addgene plasmid #111856: pVEG17*
Purpose: Xylose-responsive Gal3p-Syn4.1 under control of native GAL1p (promoter)
Depositing lab: Nikhil Nair. Depositing organization: Tufts University. Publication: A semi-synthetic regulon enables rapid growth of yeast on xylose. Endalur Gopinarayanan V, Nair NU. Nat Commun. 2018 Mar 26;9(1):1233. doi: 10.1038/s41467-018-03645-7. PubMed 29581426.
Backbone
  Vector backbone: pRS415
  Backbone size w/o insert (bp): 5970
  Total vector size (bp): 6021
  Vector type: Yeast Expression, Synthetic Biology
  Selectable markers: LEU2
Growth in bacteria
  Bacterial resistance: Ampicillin, 100 μg/mL
  Growth temperature: 37°C
  Growth strain: DH5alpha
  Copy number: High Copy
Gene/Insert
  Gene/Insert name: GAL1p-GAL3-Syn4.1-TEFt
  Species: S. cerevisiae (budding yeast)
  Insert size (bp): 2482
  Mutation: D68N, V69M, A109V, I271L
  Promoter: GAL1p
  Cloning method: Restriction Enzyme; 5′ cloning site SalI (not destroyed); 3′ cloning site BamHI (not destroyed)
  Sequencing primers: 5′ gtgctgcaaggcgattaag; 3′ cactttatgcttccggctc
Terms and licenses: Academic/Nonprofit Terms; Industry Terms: Not Available to Industry
How to cite: pVEG17* was a gift from Nikhil Nair (Addgene plasmid # 111856 ; http://n2t.net/addgene:111856 ; RRID:Addgene_111856)
