[The description below was written by a language model from this plasmid's Addgene catalogue record and pLannotate feature annotations shown in this document.]
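Description:
pVEG17* is a yeast–E. coli shuttle expression plasmid built on the pRS415 backbone, a centromeric vector for Saccharomyces cerevisiae. In yeast it is maintained through a CEN6/ARS element, which gives stable low-copy segregation, and it is selected by complementation of leucine auxotrophy with the LEU2 marker under its own promoter. In E. coli it replicates from a high-copy ColE1/pUC-type origin with ampicillin selection (AmpR). It also retains the pBluescript-derived features of the pRS series: an f1 origin, T7 and T3 promoters, and lac promoter/lacZα remnants flanking the cloning site.

The payload, cloned between SalI and BamHI, is a GAL1p-GAL3-Syn4.1-TEFt cassette. A fragment of the Gal4-regulated GAL1,10 promoter drives a GAL3 coding sequence, which is followed by the Ashbya gossypii TEF terminator. Gal3p is the sensor of the galactose regulon that normally triggers GAL gene induction in response to galactose. The Syn4.1 variant carries the substitutions D68N, V69M, A109V and I271L and is described as xylose-responsive. Because this sensor sits under a GAL promoter, its own expression should be subject to the regulon it activates, which gives a positive-feedback arrangement. The plasmid belongs to a synthetic biology effort to build a semi-synthetic regulon that lets yeast grow rapidly on xylose.

The two full sequence records (about 8.44 and 8.45 kb) agree in their feature content. The catalogue's stated total size of about 6.0 kb is inconsistent with them, and it appears to reflect the empty backbone rather than the complete construct.
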