Features (pLannotate 1.2.2; 24 found; start..end, strand, type, name):
    137..187     +  misc_feature   bom (fragment): basis of mobility region from pBR322
    200..301     +  CDS            NFS1 (fragment): NFS1_YEAST - Also known as SPL1 From Saccharomyces cerevisiae (strain ATCC 204508 / S288c) (Baker's yeast).
    663..1757    -  CDS            LEU2: 3-isopropylmalate dehydrogenase, required for leucine biosynthesis; S. cerevisiae LEU2; yeast auxotrophic marker
   1770..2174    -  promoter       LEU2 promoter: S. cerevisiae LEU2
   2314..2391    -  CDS            YO192_YEAST (fragment): Experimental evidence at protein level: Swiss-Prot protein existence level 1. From Saccharomyces cerevisiae (strain ATCC 204508 / S288c) (Baker's yeast).
   2421..2473    +  misc_feature   bom (fragment): basis of mobility region from pBR322
   2474..2929    -  rep_origin     f1 ori (sequence partly withheld): f1 bacteriophage origin of replication; arrow indicates direction of (+) strand synthesis
   2937..3092    -  CDS            lacZα (fragment): LacZα fragment of β-galactosidase; lacZ fragment
   3100..3118    +  promoter       T7 promoter: promoter for bacteriophage T7 RNA polymerase
   3127..3153    -  misc_feature   MCS (fragment): pBluescript multiple cloning site
   3185..3380    -  terminator     TEF terminator: Ashbya gossypii TEF terminator
   3464..5023    -  CDS            GAL3: GAL3_YEAST - Experimental evidence at protein level: Swiss-Prot protein existence level 1. The GAL3 regulatory function is required for rapid induction of the galactose system. At normal induction, galactose in the presence of the GAL3 protein may lead to the induction of the GAL genes, including GAL1. Then the galactokinase protein (GAL1) in the presence of galactose may reinforce the induction leading to a higher expression level. Upon depletion of galactose, the inducing activity of the galactokinase protein may decrease, after which transcription of the GAL genes, including GAL1, may decre
   5028..5609    -  promoter       GAL1,10 promoter (fragment): GAL1 and GAL10 genes of S. cerevisiae; divergent inducible promoter, regulated by Gal4
   5624..5665    -  misc_feature   MCS (fragment): pBluescript multiple cloning site
   5678..5696    -  promoter       T3 promoter: promoter for bacteriophage T3 RNA polymerase
   5741..5757    -  protein_bind   lac operator: The lac repressor binds to the lac operator to inhibit transcription in E. coli. This inhibition can be relieved by adding lactose or isopropyl-β-D-thiogalactopyranoside (IPTG). lac repressor encoded by lacI
   5765..5795    -  promoter       lac promoter: promoter for the E. coli lac operon
   5810..5831    -  protein_bind   CAP binding site: CAP binding activates transcription in the presence of cAMP. E. coli catabolite activator protein
   5844..5936    -  CDS            lacI (fragment): lac repressor; lacI; The lac repressor binds to the lac operator to inhibit transcription in E. coli. This inhibition can be relieved by adding lactose or isopropyl-β-D-thiogalactopyranoside (IPTG).
   6119..6707    -  rep_origin     ori: high-copy-number ColE1/pMB1/pBR322/pUC origin of replication
   6878..7738    -  CDS            AmpR: β-lactamase; bla; confers resistance to ampicillin, carbenicillin, and related antibiotics
   7739..7843    -  promoter       AmpR promoter: bla
   7880..8383    +  misc_feature   CEN/ARS: S. cerevisiae CEN6 centromere fused to an autonomously replicating sequence
   8452..35      +  CDS            rop (fragment) (across the origin): Rop protein, which maintains plasmids at low copy number; rop
>Addgene plasmid #111856 | pVEG17* | depositor full sequence | sequence record 210337 | pVEG17* sequence 8452 bps
TCGCGCGTTTCGGTGATGACGGTGAAAACCTCTGACACATGCAGCTCCCGGAGACGGTCACAGCTTGTCT
GTAAGCGGATGCCGGGAGCAGACAAGCCCGTCAGGGCGCGTCAGCGGGTGTTGGCGGGTGTCGGGGCTGG
CTTAACTATGCGGCATCAGAGCAGATTGTACTGAGAGTGCACCATATCGACTACGTCGTAAGGCCGTTTC
TGACAGAGTAAAATTCTTGAGGGAACTTTCACCATTATGGGAAATGGTTCAAGAAGGTATTGACTTAAAC
TCCATCAAATGGTCAGGTCATTGAGTGTTTTTTATTTGTTGTATTTTTTTTTTTTTAGAGAAAATCCTCC
AATATCAAATTAGGAATCGTAGTTTCATGATTTTCTGTTACACCTAACTTTTTGTGTGGTGCCCTCCTCC
TTGTCAATATTAATGTTAAAGTGCAATTCTTTTTCCTTATCACGTTGAGCCATTAGTATCAATTTGCTTA
CCTGTATTCCTTTACTATCCTCCTTTTTCTCCTTCTTGATAAATGTATGTAGATTGCGTATATAGTTTCG
TCTACCCTATGAACATATTCCATTTTGTAATTTCGTGTCGTTTCTATTATGAATTTCATTTATAAAGTTT
ATGTACAAATATCATAAAAAAAGAGAATCTTTTTAAGCAAGGATTTTCTTAACTTCTTCGGCGACAGCAT
CACCGACTTCGGTGGTACTGTTGGAACCACCTAAATCACCAGTTCTGATACCTGCATCCAAAACCTTTTT
AACTGCATCTTCAATGGCCTTACCTTCTTCAGGCAAGTTCAATGACAATTTCAACATCATTGCAGCAGAC
AAGATAGTGGCGATAGGGTCAACCTTATTCTTTGGCAAATCTGGAGCAGAACCGTGGCATGGTTCGTACA
AACCAAATGCGGTGTTCTTGTCTGGCAAAGAGGCCAAGGACGCAGATGGCAACAAACCCAAGGAACCTGG
GATAACGGAGGCTTCATCGGAGATGATATCACCAAACATGTTGCTGGTGATTATAATACCATTTAGGTGG
GTTGGGTTCTTAACTAGGATCATGGCGGCAGAATCAATCAATTGATGTTGAACCTTCAATGTAGGGAATT
CGTTCTTGATGGTTTCCTCCACAGTTTTTCTCCATAATCTTGAAGAGGCCAAAACATTAGCTTTATCCAA
GGACCAAATAGGCAATGGTGGCTCATGTTGTAGGGCCATGAAAGCGGCCATTCTTGTGATTCTTTGCACT
TCTGGAACGGTGTATTGTTCACTATCCCAAGCGACACCATCACCATCGTCTTCCTTTCTCTTACCAAAGT
AAATACCTCCCACTAATTCTCTGACAACAACGAAGTCAGTACCTTTAGCAAATTGTGGCTTGATTGGAGA
TAAGTCTAAAAGAGAGTCGGATGCAAAGTTACATGGTCTTAAGTTGGCGTACAATTGAAGTTCTTTACGG
ATTTTTAGTAAACCTTGTTCAGGTCTAACACTACCGGTACCCCATTTAGGACCACCCACAGCACCTAACA
AAACGGCATCAACCTTCTTGGAGGCTTCCAGCGCCTCATCTGGAAGTGGGACACCTGTAGCATCGATAGC
AGCACCACCAATTAAATGATTTTCGAAATCGAACTTGACATTGGAACGAACATCAGAAATAGCTTTAAGA
ACCTTAATGGCTTCGGCTGTGATTTCTTGACCAACGTGGTCACCTGGCAAAACGACGATCTTCTTAGGGG
CAGACATAGGGGCAGACATTAGAATGGTATATCCTTGAAATATATATATATATTGCTGAAATGTAAAAGG
TAAGAAAAGTTAGAAAGTAAGACGATTGCTAACCACCTATTGGAAAAAACAATAGGTCCTTAAATAATAT
TGTCAACTTCAAGTATTGTGATGCAAGCATTTAGTCATGAACGCTTCTCTATTCTATATGAAAAGCCGGT
TCCGGCCTCTCACCTTTCCTTTTTCTCCCAATTTTTCAGTTGAAAAAGGTATATGCGTCAGGCGACCTCT
GAAATTAACAAAAAATTTCCAGTCATCGAATTTGATTCTGTGCGATAGCGCCCCTGTGTGTTCTCGTTAT
GTTGAGGAAAAAAATAATGGTTGCTAAGAGATTCGAACTCTTGCATCTTACGATACCTGAGTATTCCCAC
AGTTAACTGCGGTCAAGATATTTCTTGAATCAGGCGCCTTAGACCGCTCGGCCAAACAACCAATTACTTG
TTGAGAAATAGAGTATAATTATCCTATAAATATAACGTTTTTGAACACACATGAACAAGGAAGTACAGGA
CAATTGATTTTGAAGAGAATGTGGATTTTGATGTAATTGTTGGGATTCCATTTTTAATAAGGCAATAATA
TTAGGTATGTGGATATACTAGAAGTTCTCCTCGACCGTCGATATGCGGTGTGAAATACCGCACAGATGCG
TAAGGAGAAAATACCGCATCAGGAAATTGTAAACGTTAATATTTTGTTAAAATTCGCGTTAAATTTTTGT
TAAATCAGCTCATTTTTTAACCAATAGGCCGAAATCGGCAAAATCCCTTATAAATCAAAAGAATAGACCG
AGATAGGGT
[37 nt withheld, positions 2600-2636]
AAAGAACGTGGACTCCAACGTCAAAGG
[49 nt withheld, positions 2664-2712]
T
[91 nt withheld, positions 2714-2804]
G
[124 nt withheld, positions 2806-2929]
CGCGCCATTCGCCATTCAGGCTGCGCAACTGTTGGGAAGGGCGATCGGTGCGGGCCTCTTCGCTATTACG
CCAGCTGGCGAAAGGGGGATGTGCTGCAAGGCGATTAAGTTGGGTAACGCCAGGGTTTTCCCAGTCACGA
CGTTGTAAAACGACGGCCAGTGAGCGCGCGTAATACGACTCACTATAGGGCGAATTGGGTACCGGGCCCC
CCCTCGAGGTCGACCTGGATGGCGGCGTTAGTATCGAATCGACAGCAGTATAGCGACCAGCATTCACATA
CGATTGACGCATGATATTACTTTCTGCGCACTTAACTTCGCATCTGGGCAGATGATGTCGAGGCGAAAAA
AAATATAAATCACGCTAACATTTGATTAAAATAGAACAACTACAATATAAAAAAACTATACAAATGACAA
GTTCTTGAAAACAAGAATCTTTTTATTGTCACCAACTTGTTTCTTTATAGAGTGTAAGAGGTATGAGTAA
ACTTTTAATATTTAAAGGTTGTTCCAAGAAGGTGTTTAGTGTTATTGTTCGTACAAACAAGTACCCAAGG
CAGGCTTCGAAACTATAATTGCGTCTTTTAGTTCTTCATCTGTGAGATCCGGATATCTTACATTGTAGAA
TTTTTCGATTAGTGCTTTTCGTACCTGTTCCACGTTCCCATTAGCGCCACTAGGAACAAGGTGGATAGTG
CAACCGCCCCAACCAGCGCCAGTGAGACGGGAGCCGAAAGAACCATTTGCTAGGGCAATCGAGCATATTT
GATTGGTTTCTATGCACGAACATTCATAAAGTTTATCACAAGAGGCCTGGGACTCATTCATTAGTCGGCC
AAAATCTGTAAAGAAATCTTCGTCCGTGTGAAAAGTGGCACTTGTCATCATTTTTAAAGCCTTAAGCACC
CTTAAGGATTCGGAGTAAACGTGTTTAGCTCTTTGATATAGTTTCAAGACTTGGAAGCGGACGGGAAAAG
TTGTCAGGTAATCTCTAGTGAACTCCTCACGTGAACAGTTTAGCGCCGTAGAGGCTTCATGTACAGTGAA
TCCGCTCTTTTTCCTCGAGAAAGATTCTTCTACCAATTGTAGCATCTTGAGTAAACGTTCAATACCAGTT
CCGATATCTCCATTCCATGGTTGGGCTTGGTTTTCGTATCTGGCGTAGTAAGCATCCATAAAATCTCTTA
GATTCCCTCTTTCTGAGTTAGAATTGTCCTTGTGAGATGGTAAGGCCACGCTGTATCTGGTCGCCAAGGC
GTTGGCAGCAACTGTTACCTCTAATACTCTTAAATTGTAATTTGTAGGAGCAGTTTCGAATTTATTAGAC
TTTACAAGAGTATTGGCGATGACGAAACTGATTTCATGATTTTTCAATTGAGGAAACTTGAAAGGTGTGG
CCTTTAGTTTTGGCCTAAACTCTACGTATAGAGCATGATCTTCTTCCCCATAAACAGACGTTGCTTGATC
CATACCACCATTATTGACTCCAACATAGTGCTCAGCAACCGCTGTGATGCGGGTCAAGTCTTTTTTGGAA
ATATCAAAATTTTTTCCCATATTGGCTCTAATTGTGGCTAGTGCTGCCGCGCAAGTAAATGCAGATGAGA
GTCCACCACCAGTAGGAATATCGCTCTGGCAAAAGATCTGCGCACCTACTAAGGGTGTATTATTAAATCT
TTCCGGAGCAATTTTTTTCAAGTATGAATGTGCCACATGTAGTCCGCATTTAAAGTAATTCGACCATTCC
GACACAGACGGATCTATCACCATGTAGGAACCATCTAAAGGCAGATCAAACTTTCGCTGAGCAAATTTAG
GGTCCGCATTTGTTAAGGTAATGGATGGATTTTTTTCGTCTAAAATTTTAACTGCGCAAAGCATATCCAT
ATTAATGGCTAATGGCAAAACTGAAAAATCGCAATAATCTATATGCTCACCAATCAGATTTACTCTGCCA
GGAGACCTAGCGATAAAATCAGGTTTGACATGGTATGTTTGGAAAAATGCATCTACAACCGCTAAATGTT
TTTGTTCGAAAGACCTTGGTAAATCTCTGACCGGAGAACTGAATATTGGAACGTTTGTATTCATTATAGT
TTTTTCTCCTTGACGTTAAAGTATAGAGGTATATTAACAATTTTTTGTTGATACTTTTATGACATTTGAA
TAAGAAGTAATACAAACTGAAAATGTTGAAAGTATTAGTTAAAGTGGTTATGCAGCTTTTCCATTTATAT
ATCTGTTAATAGATCAAAAATCATCGCTTCGCTGATTAATTACCCCAGAAATAAGGCTAAAAAACTAATC
GCATTATCATCCTATGGTTGTTAATTTGATTCGTTAATTTGAAGGTTTGTGGGGCCAGGTTACTGCCAAT
TTTTCCTCTTCATAACCATAAAAGCTAGTATTGTAGAATCTTTATTGTTCGGAGCAGTGCGGCGCGAGGC
ACATCTGCGTTTCAGGAACGCGACCGGTGAAGACGAGGACGCACGGAGGAGAGTCTTCCGTCGGAGGGCT
GTCGCCCGCTCGGCGGCTTCTAATCCGTACTTCAATATAGCAATGAGCAGTTAAGCGTATTACTGAAAGT
TCCAAAGAGAAGGTTTTTTTAGGCTAAGATAATGGGGCTCTTTACATTTCCACAACATATAAGTAAGATT
AGATATGGATATGTATATGGTGGTAATGCCATGTGGATCCACTAGTTCTAGAGCGGCCGCCACCGCGGTG
GAGCTCCAGCTTTTGTTCCCTTTAGTGAGGGTTAATTGCGCGCTTGGCGTAATCATGGTCATAGCTGTTT
CCTGTGTGAAATTGTTATCCGCTCACAATTCCACACAACATAGGAGCCGGAAGCATAAAGTGTAAAGCCT
GGGGTGCCTAATGAGTGAGGTAACTCACATTAATTGCGTTGCGCTCACTGCCCGCTTTCCAGTCGGGAAA
CCTGTCGTGCCAGCTGCATTAATGAATCGGCCAACGCGCGGGGAGAGGCGGTTTGCGTATTGGGCGCTCT
TCCGCTTCCTCGCTCACTGACTCGCTGCGCTCGGTCGTTCGGCTGCGGCGAGCGGTATCAGCTCACTCAA
AGGCGGTAATACGGTTATCCACAGAATCAGGGGATAACGCAGGAAAGAACATGTGAGCAAAAGGCCAGCA
AAAGGCCAGGAACCGTAAAAAGGCCGCGTTGCTGGCGTTTTTCCATAGGCTCCGCCCCCCTGACGAGCAT
CACAAAAATCGACGCTCAAGTCAGAGGTGGCGAAACCCGACAGGACTATAAAGATACCAGGCGTTTCCCC
CTGGAAGCTCCCTCGTGCGCTCTCCTGTTCCGACCCTGCCGCTTACCGGATACCTGTCCGCCTTTCTCCC
TTCGGGAAGCGTGGCGCTTTCTCATAGCTCACGCTGTAGGTATCTCAGTTCGGTGTAGGTCGTTCGCTCC
AAGCTGGGCTGTGTGCACGAACCCCCCGTTCAGCCCGACCGCTGCGCCTTATCCGGTAACTATCGTCTTG
AGTCCAACCCGGTAAGACACGACTTATCGCCACTGGCAGCAGCCACTGGTAACAGGATTAGCAGAGCGAG
GTATGTAGGCGGTGCTACAGAGTTCTTGAAGTGGTGGCCTAACTACGGCTACACTAGAAGGACAGTATTT
GGTATCTGCGCTCTGCTGAAGCCAGTTACCTTCGGAAAAAGAGTTGGTAGCTCTTGATCCGGCAAACAAA
CCACCGCTGGTAGCGGTGGTTTTTTTGTTTGCAAGCAGCAGATTACGCGCAGAAAAAAAGGATCTCAAGA
AGATCCTTTGATCTTTTCTACGGGGTCTGACGCTCAGTGGAACGAAAACTCACGTTAAGGGATTTTGGTC
ATGAGATTATCAAAAAGGATCTTCACCTAGATCCTTTTAAATTAAAAATGAAGTTTTAAATCAATCTAAA
GTATATATGAGTAAACTTGGTCTGACAGTTACCAATGCTTAATCAGTGAGGCACCTATCTCAGCGATCTG
TCTATTTCGTTCATCCATAGTTGCCTGACTCCCCGTCGTGTAGATAACTACGATACGGGAGGGCTTACCA
TCTGGCCCCAGTGCTGCAATGATACCGCGAGACCCACGCTCACCGGCTCCAGATTTATCAGCAATAAACC
AGCCAGCCGGAAGGGCCGAGCGCAGAAGTGGTCCTGCAACTTTATCCGCCTCCATCCAGTCTATTAATTG
TTGCCGGGAAGCTAGAGTAAGTAGTTCGCCAGTTAATAGTTTGCGCAACGTTGTTGCCATTGCTACAGGC
ATCGTGGTGTCACGCTCGTCGTTTGGTATGGCTTCATTCAGCTCCGGTTCCCAACGATCAAGGCGAGTTA
CATGATCCCCCATGTTGTGCAAAAAAGCGGTTAGCTCCTTCGGTCCTCCGATCGTTGTCAGAAGTAAGTT
GGCCGCAGTGTTATCACTCATGGTTATGGCAGCACTGCATAATTCTCTTACTGTCATGCCATCCGTAAGA
TGCTTTTCTGTGACTGGTGAGTACTCAACCAAGTCATTCTGAGAATAGTGTATGCGGCGACCGAGTTGCT
CTTGCCCGGCGTCAATACGGGATAATACCGCGCCACATAGCAGAACTTTAAAAGTGCTCATCATTGGAAA
ACGTTCTTCGGGGCGAAAACTCTCAAGGATCTTACCGCTGTTGAGATCCAGTTCGATGTAACCCACTCGT
GCACCCAACTGATCTTCAGCATCTTTTACTTTCACCAGCGTTTCTGGGTGAGCAAAAACAGGAAGGCAAA
ATGCCGCAAAAAAGGGAATAAGGGCGACACGGAAATGTTGAATACTCATACTCTTCCTTTTTCAATATTA
TTGAAGCATTTATCAGGGTTATTGTCTCATGAGCGGATACATATTTGAATGTATTTAGAAAAATAAACAA
ATAGGGGTTCCGCGCACATTTCCCCGAAAAGTGCCACCTGGGTCCTTTTCATCACGTGCTATAAAAATAA
TTATAATTTAAATTTTTTAATATAAATATATAAATTAAAAATAGAAAGTAAAAAAAGAAATTAAAGAAAA
AATAGTTTTTGTTTTCCGAAGATGTAAAAGACTCTAGGGGGATCGCCAACAAATACTACCTTTTATCTTG
CTCTTCCTGCTCTCAGGTATTAATGCCGAATTGTTTCATCTTGTCTGTGTAGAAGACCACACACGAAAAT
CCTGTGATTTTACATTTTACTTATCGTTAATCGAATGTATATCTATTTAATCTGCTTTTCTTGTCTAATA
AATATATATGTAAAGTACGCTTTTTGTTGAAATTTTTTAAACCTTTGTTTATTTTTTTTTCTTCATTCCG
TAACTCTTCTACCTTCTTTATTTACTTTCTAAAATCCAAATACAAAACATAAAAATAAATAAACACAGAG
TAAATTCCCAAATTATTCCATCATTAAAAGATACGAGGCGCGTGTAAGTTACAGGCAAGCGATCCGTCCT
AAGAAACCATTATTATCATGACATTAACCTATAAAAATAGGCGTATCACGAGGCCCTTTCGTC
