Features (pLannotate 1.2.2; 24 found; start..end, strand, type, name):
    137..187     +  misc_feature   bom (fragment): basis of mobility region from pBR322
    186..302     +  CDS            NFS1 (fragment): NFS1_YEAST - Also known as SPL1 From Saccharomyces cerevisiae (strain ATCC 204508 / S288c) (Baker's yeast).
    664..1758    -  CDS            LEU2: 3-isopropylmalate dehydrogenase, required for leucine biosynthesis; S. cerevisiae LEU2; yeast auxotrophic marker
   1759..2166    -  promoter       LEU2 promoter: S. cerevisiae LEU2
   2306..2383    -  CDS            YO192_YEAST (fragment): Experimental evidence at protein level: Swiss-Prot protein existence level 1. From Saccharomyces cerevisiae (strain ATCC 204508 / S288c) (Baker's yeast).
   2414..2466    +  misc_feature   bom (fragment): basis of mobility region from pBR322
   2494..2922    -  rep_origin     f1 ori (sequence partly withheld): f1 bacteriophage origin of replication; arrow indicates direction of (+) strand synthesis
   2926..3081    -  CDS            lacZα (fragment): LacZα fragment of β-galactosidase; lacZ fragment
   3089..3107    +  promoter       T7 promoter: promoter for bacteriophage T7 RNA polymerase
   3116..3142    -  misc_feature   MCS (fragment): pBluescript multiple cloning site
   3173..3368    -  terminator     TEF terminator: Ashbya gossypii TEF terminator
   3452..5011    -  CDS            GAL3: GAL3_YEAST - Experimental evidence at protein level: Swiss-Prot protein existence level 1. The GAL3 regulatory function is required for rapid induction of the galactose system. At normal induction, galactose in the presence of the GAL3 protein may lead to the induction of the GAL genes, including GAL1. Then the galactokinase protein (GAL1) in the presence of galactose may reinforce the induction leading to a higher expression level. Upon depletion of galactose, the inducing activity of the galactokinase protein may decrease, after which transcription of the GAL genes, including GAL1, may decre
   5016..5597    -  promoter       GAL1,10 promoter (fragment): GAL1 and GAL10 genes of S. cerevisiae; divergent inducible promoter, regulated by Gal4
   5612..5653    -  misc_feature   MCS (fragment): pBluescript multiple cloning site
   5666..5684    -  promoter       T3 promoter: promoter for bacteriophage T3 RNA polymerase
   5729..5745    -  protein_bind   lac operator: The lac repressor binds to the lac operator to inhibit transcription in E. coli. This inhibition can be relieved by adding lactose or isopropyl-β-D-thiogalactopyranoside (IPTG). lac repressor encoded by lacI
   5753..5783    -  promoter       lac promoter: promoter for the E. coli lac operon
   5798..5819    -  protein_bind   CAP binding site: CAP binding activates transcription in the presence of cAMP. E. coli catabolite activator protein
   5832..5924    -  CDS            lacI (fragment): lac repressor; lacI; The lac repressor binds to the lac operator to inhibit transcription in E. coli. This inhibition can be relieved by adding lactose or isopropyl-β-D-thiogalactopyranoside (IPTG).
   6107..6695    -  rep_origin     ori: high-copy-number ColE1/pMB1/pBR322/pUC origin of replication
   6866..7726    -  CDS            AmpR: β-lactamase; bla; confers resistance to ampicillin, carbenicillin, and related antibiotics
   7727..7831    -  promoter       AmpR promoter: bla
   7868..8371    +  misc_feature   CEN/ARS: S. cerevisiae CEN6 centromere fused to an autonomously replicating sequence
   8440..35      +  CDS            rop (fragment) (across the origin): Rop protein, which maintains plasmids at low copy number; rop
>Addgene plasmid #111856 | pVEG17* | addgene full sequence | sequence record 214107 | Addgene NGS Result
TCGCGCGTTTCGGTGATGACGGTGAAAACCTCTGACACATGCAGCTCCCGGAGACGGTCACAGCTTGTCT
GTAAGCGGATGCCGGGAGCAGACAAGCCCGTCAGGGCGCGTCAGCGGGTGTTGGCGGGTGTCGGGGCTGG
CTTAACTATGCGGCATCAGAGCAGATTGTACTGAGAGTGCACCATATCGACTACGTCGTTAAGGCCGTTT
CTGACAGAGTAAAATTCTTGAGGGAACTTTCACCATTATGGGAAATGGTTCAAGAAGGTATTGACTTAAA
CTCCATCAAATGGTCAGGTCATTGAGTGTTTTTTATTTGTTGTATTTTTTTTTTTTTAGAGAAAATCCTC
CAATATATAAATTAGGAATCATAGTTTCATGATTTTCTGTTACACCTAACTTTTTGTGTGGTGCCCTCCT
CCTTGTCAATATTAATGTTAAAGTGCAATTCTTTTTCCTTATCACGTTGAGCCATTAGTATCAATTTGCT
TACCTGTATTCCTTTACATCCTCCTTTTTCTCCTTCTTGATAAATGTATGTAGATTGCGTATATAGTTTC
GTCTACCCTATGAACATATTCCATTTTGTAATTTCGTGTCGTTTCTATTATGAATTTCATTTATAAAGTT
TATGTACAAATATCATAAAAAAAGAGAATCTTTTTAAGCAAGGATTTTCTTAACTTCTTCGGCGACAGCA
TCACCGACTTCGGTGGTACTGTTGGAACCACCTAAATCACCAGTTCTGATACCTGCATCCAAAACCTTTT
TAACTGCATCTTCAATGGCCTTACCTTCTTCAGGCAAGTTCAATGACAATTTCAACATCATTGCAGCAGA
CAAGATAGTGGCGATAGGGTTGACCTTATTCTTTGGCAAATCTGGAGCAGAACCGTGGCATGGTTCGTAC
AAACCAAATGCGGTGTTCTTGTCTGGCAAAGAGGCCAAGGACGCAGATGGCAACAAACCCAAGGAACCTG
GGATAACGGAGGCTTCATCGGAGATGATATCACCAAACATGTTGCTGGTGATTATAATACCATTTAGGTG
GGTTGGGTTCTTAACTAGGATCATGGCGGCAGAATCAATCAATTGATGTTGAACCTTCAATGTAGGGAAT
TCGTTCTTGATGGTTTCCTCCACAGTTTTTCTCCATAATCTTGAAGAGGCCAAAACATTAGCTTTATCCA
AGGACCAAATAGGCAATGGTGGCTCATGTTGTAGGGCCATGAAAGCGGCCATTCTTGTGATTCTTTGCAC
TTCTGGAACGGTGTATTGTTCACTATCCCAAGCGACACCATCACCATCGTCTTCCTTTCTCTTACCAAAG
TAAATACCTCCCACTAATTCTCTGACAACAACGAAGTCAGTACCTTTAGCAAATTGTGGCTTGATTGGAG
ATAAGTCTAAAAGAGAGTCGGATGCAAAGTTACATGGTCTTAAGTTGGCGTACAATTGAAGTTCTTTACG
GATTTTTAGTAAACCTTGTTCAGGTCTAACACTACCGGTACCCCATTTAGGACCACCCACAGCACCTAAC
AAAACGGCATCAGCCTTCTTGGAGGCTTCCAGCGCCTCATCTGGAAGTGGAACACCTGTAGCATCGATAG
CAGCACCACCAATTAAATGATTTTCGAAATCGAACTTGACATTGGAACGAACATCAGAAATAGCTTTAAG
AACCTTAATGGCTTCGGCTGTGATTTCTTGACCAACGTGGTCACCTGGCAAAACGACGATCTTCTTAGGG
GCAGACATTAGAATGGTATATCCTTGAAATATATATATATATATTGCTGAAATGTAAAAGGTAAGAAAAG
TTAGAAAGTAAGACGATTGCTAACCACCTATTGGAAAAAACAATAGGTCCTTAAATAATATTGTCAACTT
CAAGTATTGTGATGCAAGCATTTAGTCATGAACGCTTCTCTATTCTATATGAAAAGCCGGTTCCGGCGCT
CTCACCTTTCCTTTTTCTCCCAATTTTTCAGTTGAAAAAGGTATATGCGTCAGGCGACCTCTGAAATTAA
CAAAAAATTTCCAGTCATCGAATTTGATTCTGTGCGATAGCGCCCCTGTGTGTTCTCGTTATGTTGAGGA
AAAAAATAATGGTTGCTAAGAGATTCGAACTCTTGCATCTTACGATACCTGAGTATTCCCACAGTTAACT
GCGGTCAAGATATTTCTTGAATCAGGCGCCTTAGACCGCTCGGCCAAACAACCAATTACTTGTTGAGAAA
TAGAGTATAATTATCCTATAAATATAACGTTTTTGAACACACATGAACAAGGAAGTACAGGACAATTGAT
TTTGAAGAGAATGTGGATTTTGATGTAATTGTTGGGATTCCATTTTTAATAAGGCAATAATATTAGGTAT
GTAGATATACTAGAAGTTCTCCTCGACCGGTCGATATGCGGTGTGAAATACCGCACAGATGCGTAAGGAG
AAAATACCGCATCAGGAAATTGTAAGCGTTAATATTTTGTTAAAATTCGCGTTAAATTTTTGTTAAATCA
GCTCATTTTTTAACCAATAGGCCGAAATCGGCAAAATCCCTTATAAATCAAAAGAATAGACCGAGATAGG
GT
[37 nt withheld, positions 2593-2629]
AAAGAACGTGGACTCCAACGTCAAAGG
[49 nt withheld, positions 2657-2705]
T
[91 nt withheld, positions 2707-2797]
G
[124 nt withheld, positions 2799-2922]
CCATTCGCCATTCAGGCTGCGCAACTGTTGGGAAGGGCGATCGGTGCGGGCCTCTTCGCTATTACGCCAG
CTGGCGAAAGGGGGATGTGCTGCAAGGCGATTAAGTTGGGTAACGCCAGGGTTTTCCCAGTCACGACGTT
GTAAAACGACGGCCAGTGAGCGCGCGTAATACGACTCACTATAGGGCGAATTGGGTACCGGGCCCCCCCT
CGAGGTCGACTGGATGGCGGCGTTAGTATCGAATCGACAGCAGTATAGCGACCAGCATTCACATACGATT
GACGCATGATATTACTTTCTGCGCACTTAACTTCGCATCTGGACAGATGATGTCGAGGCGAAAAAAAATA
TAAATCACGCTAACATTTGATTAAAATAGAACAACTACAATATAAAAAAACTATACAAATGACAAGTTCT
TGAAAACAAGAATCTTTTTATTGTCACCAACTTGTTTCTTTATAGAGTGTAAGAGGTATGAGTAAACTTT
TAATATTTAAAGGTTGTTCCAAGAAGGTGTTTAGTGTTATTGTTCGTACAAACAAGTACCCAAGGCAGGC
TTCGAAACTATAATTGCGTCTTTTAGTTCTTCATCTGTGAGATCCGGATATCTTACATTGTAGAATTTTT
CGATTAGTGCTTTTCGTACCTGTTCCACGTTCCCATTAGCGCCACTAGGAACAAGGTGGATAGTGCAACC
GCCCCAACCAGCGCCAGTGAGACGGGAGCCGAAAGAACCATTTGCTAGGGCAATCGAGCATATTTGATTG
GTTTCTATGCACGAACATTCATAAAGTTTATCACAAGAGGCCTGGGACTCATTCATTAGTCGGCCAAAAT
CTGTAAAGAAATCTTCGTCCGTGTGAAAAGTGGCACTTGTCATCATTTTTAACGCCTTAAGCACCCTTAA
GGATTCGGAGTAAACGTGTTTAGCTCTTTGATATAGTTTCAAGACTTGGAAGCGGACGGGAAAAGTTGTC
AGGTAATCTCTAGTGAACTCCTCACGTGAACAGTTTAGCGCCGTAGAGGCTTCATGTACAGTGAATCCGC
TCTTTTTCCTCGAGAAAGATTCTTCTACCAATTGTAGCATCTTGAGTAAACGTTCAATACCAGTTCCGAT
ATCTCCATTCCATGGTTGGGCTTGGTTTTCGTATCTGGCGTAGTAAGCATCCATAAAATCTCTTAGATTC
CCTCTTTCTGAGTTAGAATTGTCCTTGTGAGATGGTAAGGCCACGCTGTATCTGGTCGCCAAGGCGTTGG
CAGCAACTGTTACCTCTAATACTCTTAAATTGTAATTTGTAGGAGCAGTTTCGAATTTATTAGACTTTAC
AAGAGTATTGGCGATGACGAAACTGATTTCATGATTTTTCAATTGAGGAAACTTGAAAGGTGTGGCCTTT
AGTTTTGGCCTAAACTCTACGTATAGAGCATGATCTTCTTCCCCATAAACAGACGTTGCTTGATCCATAC
CACCATTATTGACTCCAACATAGTGCTCAGCAACCGCTGTGATGCGGGTCAAGTCTTTTTTGGAAATATC
AAAATTTTTTCCCATATTGGCTCTAATTGTGGCTAGTGCTGCCGCGCAAGTAAATGCAGATGAGAGTCCA
CCACCAGTAGGAATATCGCTCTGGCAAAAGATCTGCGCACCTACTAAGGGTGTATTATTAAATCTTTCCG
GAGCAATTTTTTTCAAGTATGAATGTGCCACATGTAGTCCGCATTTAAAGTAATTCGACCATTCCGACAC
AGACGGATCTATCACCATGTAGGAACCATCTAAAGGCAGATCAAACTTTCGCTGAGCAAATTTAGGGTCC
GCATTTGTTAAGGTAATGGATGGATTTTTTTCGTCTAAAATTTTAACTGCGCAAAGCATATCCATATTAA
TGGCTAATGGCAAAACTGAAAAATCGCAATAATCTATATGCTCACCAATCAGATTTACTCTGCCAGGAGA
CCTAGCGATAAAATCAGGTTTGACATGGTATGTTTGGAAAAATGCATCTACAACCGCTAAATGTTTTTGT
TCGAAAGACCTTGGTAAATCTCTGACCGGAGAACTGAATATTGGAACGTTTGTATTCATTATAGTTTTTT
CTCCTTGACGTTAAAGTATAGAGGTATATTAACAATTTTTTGTTGATACTTTTATGACATTTGAATAAGA
AGTAATACAAACTGAAAATGTTGAAAGTATTAGTTAAAGTGGTTATGCAGCTTTTCCATTTATATATCTG
TTAATAGATCAAAAATCATCGCTTCGCTGATTAATTACCCCAGAAATAAGGCTAAAAAACTAATCGCATT
ATCATCCTATGGTTGTTAATTTGATTCGTTAATTTGAAGGTTTGTGGGGCCAGGTTACTGCCAATTTTTC
CTCTTCATAACCATAAAAGCTAGTATTGTAGAATCTTTATTGTTCGGAGCAGTGCGGCGCGAGGCACATC
TGCGTTTCAGGAACGCGACCGGTGAAGACGAGGACGCACGGAGGAGAGTCTTCCGTCGGAGGGCTGTCGC
CCGCTCGGCGGCTTCTAATCCGTACTTCAATATAGCAATGAGCAGTTAAGCGTATTACTGAAAGTTCCAA
AGAGAAGGTTTTTTTAGGCTAAGATAATGGGGCTCTTTACATTTCCACAACATATAAGTAAGATTAGATA
TGGATATGTATATGGTGGTAATGCCATGTGGATCCACTAGTTCTAGAGCGGCCGCCACCGCGGTGGAGCT
CCAGCTTTTGTTCCCTTTAGTGAGGGTTAATTGCGCGCTTGGCGTAATCATGGTCATAGCTGTTTCCTGT
GTGAAATTGTTATCCGCTCACAATTCCACACAACATACGAGCCGGAAGCATAAAGTGTAAAGCCTGGGGT
GCCTAATGAGTGAGCTAACTCACATTAATTGCGTTGCGCTCACTGCCCGCTTTCCAGTCGGGAAACCTGT
CGTGCCAGCTGCATTAATGAATCGGCCAACGCGCGGGGAGAGGCGGTTTGCGTATTGGGCGCTCTTCCGC
TTCCTCGCTCACTGACTCGCTGCGCTCGGTCGTTCGGCTGCGGCGAGCGGTATCAGCTCACTCAAAGGCG
GTAATACGGTTATCCACAGAATCAGGGGATAACGCAGGAAAGAACATGTGAGCAAAAGGCCAGCAAAAGG
CCAGGAACCGTAAAAAGGCCGCGTTGCTGGCGTTTTTCCATAGGCTCCGCCCCCCTGACGAGCATCACAA
AAATCGACGCTCAAGTCAGAGGTGGCGAAACCCGACAGGACTATAAAGATACCAGGCGTTTCCCCCTGGA
AGCTCCCTCGTGCGCTCTCCTGTTCCGACCCTGCCGCTTACCGGATACCTGTCCGCCTTTCTCCCTTCGG
GAAGCGTGGCGCTTTCTCATAGCTCACGCTGTAGGTATCTCAGTTCGGTGTAGGTCGTTCGCTCCAAGCT
GGGCTGTGTGCACGAACCCCCCGTTCAGCCCGACCGCTGCGCCTTATCCGGTAACTATCGTCTTGAGTCC
AACCCGGTAAGACACGACTTATCGCCACTGGCAGCAGCCACTGGTAACAGGATTAGCAGAGCGAGGTATG
TAGGCGGTGCTACAGAGTTCTTGAAGTGGTGGCCTAACTACGGCTACACTAGAAGAACAGTATTTGGTAT
CTGCGCTCTGCTGAAGCCAGTTACCTTCGGAAAAAGAGTTGGTAGCTCTTGATCCGGCAAACAAACCACC
GCTGGTAGCGGTGGTTTTTTTGTTTGCAAGCAGCAGATTACGCGCAGAAAAAAAGGATCTCAAGAAGATC
CTTTGATCTTTTCTACGGGGTCTGACGCTCAGTGGAACGAAAACTCACGTTAAGGGATTTTGGTCATGAG
ATTATCAAAAAGGATCTTCACCTAGATCCTTTTAAATTAAAAATGAAGTTTTAAATCAATCTAAAGTATA
TATGAGTAAACTTGGTCTGACAGTTACCAATGCTTAATCAGTGAGGCACCTATCTCAGCGATCTGTCTAT
TTCGTTCATCCATAGTTGCCTGACTCCCCGTCGTGTAGATAACTACGATACGGGAGGGCTTACCATCTGG
CCCCAGTGCTGCAATGATACCGCGAGACCCACGCTCACCGGCTCCAGATTTATCAGCAATAAACCAGCCA
GCCGGAAGGGCCGAGCGCAGAAGTGGTCCTGCAACTTTATCCGCCTCCATCCAGTCTATTAATTGTTGCC
GGGAAGCTAGAGTAAGTAGTTCGCCAGTTAATAGTTTGCGCAACGTTGTTGCCATTGCTACAGGCATCGT
GGTGTCACGCTCGTCGTTTGGTATGGCTTCATTCAGCTCCGGTTCCCAACGATCAAGGCGAGTTACATGA
TCCCCCATGTTGTGCAAAAAAGCGGTTAGCTCCTTCGGTCCTCCGATCGTTGTCAGAAGTAAGTTGGCCG
CAGTGTTATCACTCATGGTTATGGCAGCACTGCATAATTCTCTTACTGTCATGCCATCCGTAAGATGCTT
TTCTGTGACTGGTGAGTACTCAACCAAGTCATTCTGAGAATAGTGTATGCGGCGACCGAGTTGCTCTTGC
CCGGCGTCAATACGGGATAATACCGCGCCACATAGCAGAACTTTAAAAGTGCTCATCATTGGAAAACGTT
CTTCGGGGCGAAAACTCTCAAGGATCTTACCGCTGTTGAGATCCAGTTCGATGTAACCCACTCGTGCACC
CAACTGATCTTCAGCATCTTTTACTTTCACCAGCGTTTCTGGGTGAGCAAAAACAGGAAGGCAAAATGCC
GCAAAAAAGGGAATAAGGGCGACACGGAAATGTTGAATACTCATACTCTTCCTTTTTCAATATTATTGAA
GCATTTATCAGGGTTATTGTCTCATGAGCGGATACATATTTGAATGTATTTAGAAAAATAAACAAATAGG
GGTTCCGCGCACATTTCCCCGAAAAGTGCCACCTGGGTCCTTTTCATCACGTGCTATAAAAATAATTATA
ATTTAAATTTTTTAATATAAATATATAAATTAAAAATAGAAAGTAAAAAAAGAAATTAAAGAAAAAATAG
TTTTTGTTTTCCGAAGATGTAAAAGACTCTAGGGGGATCGCCAACAAATACTACCTTTTATCTTGCTCTT
CCTGCTCTCAGGTATTAATGCCGAATTGTTTCATCTTGTCTGTGTAGAAGACCACACACGAAAATCCTGT
GATTTTACATTTTACTTATCGTTAATCGAATGTATATCTATTTAATCTGCTTTTCTTGTCTAATAAATAT
ATATGTAAAGTACGCTTTTTGTTGAAATTTTTTAAACCTTTGTTTATTTTTTTTTCTTCATTCCGTAACT
CTTCTACCTTCTTTATTTACTTTCTAAAATCCAAATACAAAACATAAAAATAAATAAACACAGAGTAAAT
TCCCAAATTATTCCATCATTAAAAGATACGAGGCGCGTGTAAGTTACAGGCAAGCGATCCGTCCTAAGAA
ACCATTATTATCATGACATTAACCTATAAAAATAGGCGTATCACGAGGCCCTTTCGTC
